>Addgene plasmid #44343 | pMX-mTAF13 | depositor full sequence | sequence record 60341 | pMX-mTAF13 sequence 5019 bps
CCCGAAAAGTGCCACCTGCATAATGAAAGACCCCACCTGTAGGTTTGGCAAGCTAGCTTAAGTAACGCCA
TTTTGCAAGGCATGGAAAAATACATAACTGAGAATAGAAAAGTTCAGATCAAGGTCAGGAACAGATGGAA
CAGCTGAATATGGGCCAAACAGGATATCTGTGGTAAGCAGTTCCTGCCCCGGCTCAGGGCCAAGAACAGA
TGGAACAGCTGAATATGGGCCAAACAGGATATCTGTGGTAAGCAGTTCCTGCCCCGGCTCAGGGCCAAGA
ACAGATGGTCCCCAGATGCGGTCCAGCCCTCAGCAGTTTCTAGAGAACCATCAGATGTTTCCAGGGTGCC
CCAAGGACCTGAAATGACCCTGTGCCTTATTTGAACTAACCAATCAGTTCGCTTCTCGCTTCTGTTCGCG
CGCTTCTGCTCCCCGAGCTCAATAAAAGAGCCCACAACCCCTCACTCGGCGCGCCAGTCCTCCGATTGAC
TGAGTCGCCCGGGTACCCGTGTATCCAATAAACCCTCTTGCAGTTGCATCCGACTTGTGGTCTCGCTGTT
CCTTGGGAGGGTCTCCTCTGAGTGATTGACTACCCGTCAGCGGGGGTCTTTCATTTGGGGGCTCGTCCGG
GATCGGGAGACCCCTGCCCAGGGACCACCGACCCACCACCGGGAGGTAAGCTGGCCAGCAACTTATCTGT
GTCTGTCCGATTGTCTAGTGTCTATGACTGATTTTATGCGCCTGCGTCGGTACTAGTTAGCTAACTAGCT
CTGTATCTGGCGGACCCGTGGTGGAACTGACGAGTTCGGAACACCCGGCCGCAACCCTGGGAGACGTCCC
AGGGACTTCGGGGGCCGTTTTTGTGGCCCGACCTGAGTCCAAAAATCCCGATCGTTTTGGACTCTTTGGT
GCACCCCCCTAATAGGAGGGATATGTGGTTCTGGTAGGAGACGAGAACCTAAAACAGTTCCCGCCTCCGT
CTGAATTTTTGCTTTCGGTTTGGGACCGAAGCCGCGCCGCGCGTCTTGTCTGCTGCAGCATCGTTCTGTG
TTGTCTCTGTCTGACTGTGTTTCTGTATTTGTCTGAAAATTAGGGCCAGACTGTTACCACTCCCTTAAGT
TTGACCTTAGGTCACTGGAAAGATGTCGAGCGGATCGCTCACAACCAGTCGGTAGATGTCAAGAAGAGAC
GTTGGGTTACCTTCTGCTCTGCAGAATGGCCAACCTTTAACGTCGGATGGCCGCGAGACGGCACCTTTAA
CCGAGACCTCATCACCCAGGTTAAGATCAAGGTCTTTTCACCTGGCCCGCATGGACACCCAGACCAGGTC
CCCTACATCGTGACCTGGGAAGCCTTGGCTTTTGACCCCCCTCCCTGGGTCAAGCCCTTTGTACACCCTA
AGCCTCCGCCTCCTCTTCCTCCATCCGCCCCGTCTCTCCCCCTTGAACCTCCTCGTTCGACCCCGCCTCG
ATCCTCCCTTTATCCAGCCCTCACTCCTTCTCTAGGCGCCCCCATATGGCCATATGAGATCTTATATGGG
GCACCCCCGCCCCTTGTAAACTTCCCTGACCCTGACATGACAAGAGTTACTAACAGCCCCTCTCTCCAAG
CTCACTTACAGGCTCTCTACTTAGTCCAGCACGAAGTCTGGAGACCTCTGGCGGCAGCCTACCAAGAACA
ACTGGACCGACCGGTGGTACCTCACCCTTACCGAGTCGGCGACACAGTGTGGGTCCGCCGACACCAGACT
AAGAACCTAGAACCTCGCTGGAAAGGACCTTACACAGTCCTGCTGACCACCCCCACCGCCCTCAAAGTAG
ACGGCATCGCAGCTTGGATACACGCCGCCCACGTGAAGGCTGCCGACCCCGGGGGTGGACCATCCTCTAG
ACTGCCGGATCTAGCTAGTTAATTAAGGATCCCAGTGTGGTGGTACGGGAATTCCGAGCAGCTAGCATGG
CAGATGAGGAGGAAGACCCCACCTTTGAGGAGGAGAATGAAGAAATTGGAGGAGGAGCGGAAGGTGGCCA
GGGGAAGAGAAAGAGACTTTTCTCGAAAGAATTGCGCTGTATGATGTATGGGTTTGGGGACGACCAGAAT
CCTTACACGGAGTCCGTGGACATTCTCGAAGACCTTGTCATAGAGTTCATCACTGAAATGACTCACAAGG
CAATGTCGATTGGAAGACAAGGTCGAGTGCAAGTTGAAGATATTGTCTTCCTAATTCGAAAGGATCCAAG
GAAGTTTGCTAGAGTTAAAGACTTACTAACTATGAATGAAGAATTGAAACGGGCTAGAAAAGCTTTTGAC
GAAGCCAACTATGGATCTTGACACCGTTCGTACTTCCCGAGATGTCGACGATAAAATAAAAGATTTTATT
TAGTCTCCAGAAAAAGGGGGGAATGAAAGACCCCACCTGTAGGTTTGGCAAGCTAGCTTAAGTAACGCCA
TTTTGCAAGGCATGGAAAAATACATAACTGAGAATAGAGAAGTTCAGATCAAGGTCAGGAACAGATGGAA
CAGCTGAATATGGGCCAAACAGGATATCTGTGGTAAGCAGTTCCTGCCCCGGCTCAGGGCCAAGAACAGA
TGGAACAGCTGAATATGGGCCAAACAGGATATCTGTGGTAAGCAGTTCCTGCCCCGGCTCAGGGCCAAGA
ACAGATGGTCCCCAGATGCGGTCCAGCCCTCAGCAGTTTCTAGAGAACCATCAGATGTTTCCAGGGTGCC
CCAAGGACCTGAAATGACCCTGTGCCTTATTTGAACTAACCAATCAGTTCGCTTCTCGCTTCTGTTCGCG
CGCTTCTGCTCCCCGAGCTCAATAAAAGAGCCCACAACCCCTCACTCGGGGCGCCAGTCCTCCGATTGAC
TGAGTCGCCCGGGTACCCGTGTATCCAATAAACCCTCTTGCAGTTGCATCCGACTTGTGGTCTCGCTGTT
CCTTGGGAGGGTCTCCTCTGAGTGATTGACTACCCGTCAGCGGGGGTCTTTCACATGCAGCATGTATCAA
AATTAATTTGGTTTTTTTTCTTAAGTATTTACATTAAATGGCCATAGTTGCATTAATGAATCGGCCAACG
CGCGGGGAGAGGCGGTTTGCGTATTGGGCGCTCTTCCGCTTCCTCGCTCACTGACTCGCTGCGCTCGGTC
GTTCGGCTGCGGCGAGCGGTATCAGCTCACTCAAAGGCGGTAATACGGTTATCCACAGAATCAGGGGATA
ACGCAGGAAAGAACATGTGAGCAAAAGGCCAGCAAAAGGCCAGGAACCGTAAAAAGGCCGCGTTGCTGGC
GTTTTTCCATAGGCTCCGCCCCCCTGACGAGCATCACAAAAATCGACGCTCAAGTCAGAGGTGGCGAAAC
CCGACAGGACTATAAAGATACCAGGCGTTTCCCCCTGGAAGCTCCCTCGTGCGCTCTCCTGTTCCGACCC
TGCCGCTTACCGGATACCTGTCCGCCTTTCTCCCTTCGGGAAGCGTGGCGCTTTCTCATAGCTCACGCTG
TAGGTATCTCAGTTCGGTGTAGGTCGTTCGCTCCAAGCTGGGCTGTGTGCACGAACCCCCCGTTCAGCCC
GACCGCTGCGCCTTATCCGGTAACTATCGTCTTGAGTCCAACCCGGTAAGACACGACTTATCGCCACTGG
CAGCAGCCACTGGTAACAGGATTAGCAGAGCGAGGTATGTAGGCGGTGCTACAGAGTTCTTGAAGTGGTG
GCCTAACTACGGCTACACTAGAAGAACAGTATTTGGTATCTGCGCTCTGCTGAAGCCAGTTACCTTCGGA
AAAAGAGTTGGTAGCTCTTGATCCGGCAAACAAACCACCGCTGGTAGCGGTGGTTTTTTTGTTTGCAAGC
AGCAGATTACGCGCAGAAAAAAAGGATCTCAAGAAGATCCTTTGATCTTTTCTACGGGGTCTGACGCTCA
GTGGAACGAAAACTCACGTTAAGGGATTTTGGTCATGAGATTATCAAAAAGGATCTTCACCTAGATCCTT
TTGCGGCCGGCCGCAAATCAATCTAAAGTATATATGAGTAAACTTGGTCTGACAGTTACCAATGCTTAAT
CAGTGAGGCACCTATCTCAGCGATCTGTCTATTTCGTTCATCCATAGTTGCCTGACTCCCCGTCGTGTAG
ATAACTACGATACGGGAGGGCTTACCATCTGGCCCCAGTGCTGCAATGATACCGCGAGACCCACGCTCAC
CGGCTCCAGATTTATCAGCAATAAACCAGCCAGCCGGAAGGGCCGAGCGCAGAAGTGGTCCTGCAACTTT
ATCCGCCTCCATCCAGTCTATTAATTGTTGCCGGGAAGCTAGAGTAAGTAGTTCGCCAGTTAATAGTTTG
CGCAACGTTGTTGCCATTGCTACAGGCATCGTGGTGTCACGCTCGTCGTTTGGTATGGCTTCATTCAGCT
CCGGTTCCCAACGATCAAGGCGAGTTACATGATCCCCCATGTTGTGCAAAAAAGCGGTTAGCTCCTTCGG
TCCTCCGATCGTTGTCAGAAGTAAGTTGGCCGCAGTGTTATCACTCATGGTTATGGCAGCACTGCATAAT
TCTCTTACTGTCATGCCATCCGTAAGATGCTTTTCTGTGACTGGTGAGTACTCAACCAAGTCATTCTGAG
AATAGTGTATGCGGCGACCGAGTTGCTCTTGCCCGGCGTCAATACGGGATAATACCGCGCCACATAGCAG
AACTTTAAAAGTGCTCATCATTGGAAAACGTTCTTCGGGGCGAAAACTCTCAAGGATCTTACCGCTGTTG
AGATCCAGTTCGATGTAACCCACTCGTGCACCCAACTGATCTTCAGCATCTTTTACTTTCACCAGCGTTT
CTGGGTGAGCAAAAACAGGAAGGCAAAATGCCGCAAAAAAGGGAATAAGGGCGACACGGAAATGTTGAAT
ACTCATACTCTTCCTTTTTCAATATTATTGAAGCATTTATCAGGGTTATTGTCTCATGAGCGGATACATA
TTTGAATGTATTTAGAAAAATAAACAAATAGGGGTTCCGCGCACATTTC
Features (pLannotate 1.2.2; 12 found; start..end, strand, type, name):
     22..615     +  LTR            LTR: long terminal repeat from Moloney murine leukemia virus
    678..877     +  misc_feature   MMLV Ψ: packaging signal of Moloney murine leukemia virus (MMLV)
    929..1017    +  misc_feature   MESV Ψ (fragment): packaging signal of murine embryonic stem cell virus
   1094..1510    +  CDS            gag (truncated): truncated Moloney murine leukemia virus (MMLV) gag gene lacking the start codon
   1520..1894    +  misc_feature   pol region: Moloney murine leukemia virus (MMLV) pol region containing the splice acceptor site
   1957..2328    +  CDS            TAF13: TAF13_HUMAN - Also known as TAF2K From Homo sapiens (Human).
   2402..2523    +  LTR            3' LTR (ΔU3) (fragment): self-inactivating 3' long terminal repeat (LTR) from Moloney murine leukemia virus
   2524..2993    +  LTR            LTR: long terminal repeat from Moloney murine leukemia virus
   3059..3111    -  CDS            lacI (fragment): lac repressor; lacI; The lac repressor binds to the lac operator to inhibit transcription in E. coli. This inhibition can be relieved by adding lactose or isopropyl-β-D-thiogalactopyranoside (IPTG).
   3294..3882    -  rep_origin     ori: high-copy-number ColE1/pMB1/pBR322/pUC origin of replication
   4046..4906    -  CDS            AmpR: β-lactamase; bla; confers resistance to ampicillin, carbenicillin, and related antibiotics
   4907..5011    -  promoter       AmpR promoter: bla
