[The description below was written by a language model from this plasmid's Addgene catalogue record and pLannotate feature annotations shown in this document.]
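Description:
pMX-mTAF13 is a 5,019 bp Moloney murine leukemia virus (MMLV)-based retroviral expression plasmid built on the pMX backbone and carrying the mouse Taf13 coding sequence (TBP-associated factor 13, a subunit of the general transcription factor TFIID). In bacteria it is maintained through a high-copy ColE1/pUC-type origin and selected with ampicillin via the β-lactamase gene and its native promoter. A short lacI fragment in the backbone appears to be a non-functional remnant.

The retroviral cassette begins with a 5′ MMLV LTR, which the record names as the promoter driving the insert. This is followed by the MMLV Ψ packaging signal (with an adjacent fragment matching the MESV Ψ), a truncated gag segment lacking its start codon that extends the packaging region, and a pol-derived region containing the splice acceptor. The roughly 375 bp Taf13 open reading frame sits downstream, cloned between EcoRI and SalI sites that remain intact, and no epitope tag, reporter or mammalian selection marker is annotated. The automated annotation labels the coding sequence by its match to human TAF13, but the catalogue entry specifies mouse origin, and the match likely reflects high conservation between the orthologues. The 3′ end is annotated as a ΔU3 fragment directly adjoining a longer MMLV LTR segment, which together most plausibly represent a single 3′ LTR rather than a genuinely self-inactivating design.

Because viral gag, pol and env functions are absent, the plasmid must be introduced into a packaging cell line to produce replication-defective virus, which then integrates and stably expresses TAF13 in dividing mammalian cells. The associated publication concerns the role of TFIID in the pluripotency transcription circuitry, consistent with use for TAF13 overexpression in that context.
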