Addgene plasmid #44343: pMX-mTAF13
Depositing lab: Marc Timmers. Depositing organization: University Medical Centre Utrecht. Publication: A central role for TFIID in the pluripotent transcription circuitry. Pijnappel WW, Esch D, Baltissen MP, Wu G, Mischerikow N, Bergsma AJ, van der Wal E, Han DW, Bruch Hv, Moritz S, Lijnzaad P, Altelaar AF, Sameith K, Zaehres H, Heck AJ, Holstege FC, Scholer HR, Timmers HT. Nature. 2013 Mar 28;495(7442):516-9. doi: 10.1038/nature11970. Epub 2013 Mar 17. PubMed 23503660.
Backbone
  Vector backbone: pMX
  Total vector size (bp): 5019
  Vector type: Mammalian Expression, Retroviral
Growth in bacteria
  Bacterial resistance: Ampicillin, 100 μg/mL
  Growth temperature: 37°C
  Growth strain: Stbl3
  Growth instructions: Standard growth
  Copy number: Unknown
Gene/Insert
  Gene/Insert name: TAF13 (alt name: TBP-associated factor 13)
  Species: M. musculus (mouse)
  Insert size (bp): 375
  GenBank ID: BC021447.1
  Entrez Gene: Taf13 (a.k.a. TAFII18, AI847295, 1810004N01Rik, 2010309N11Rik)
  Promoter: LTR
  Cloning method: Restriction Enzyme; 5′ cloning site EcoR1 (not destroyed); 3′ cloning site Sal1 (not destroyed)
  Sequencing primers: 5′ pBMN_5_primer; 3′ -
Terms and licenses: Academic/Nonprofit Terms; Industry Terms: Not Available to Industry
How to cite: pMX-mTAF13 was a gift from Marc Timmers (Addgene plasmid # 44343 ; http://n2t.net/addgene:44343 ; RRID:Addgene_44343)
