>Addgene plasmid #44343 | pMX-mTAF13 | addgene partial sequence | sequence record 63886 | pBMN5 5'-GCTTGGATACACGCCGC-3'
CATCCTCTAGACTGCCGGATCTAGCTAGTTAATTAAGGATCCCAGTGTGGTGGTACGGGAATTCCGAGCA
GCTAGCATGGCAGATGAGGAGGAAGACCCCACCTTTGAGGAGGAGAATGAAGAAATTGGAGGAGGAGCGG
AAGGTGGCCAGGGGAAGAGAAAGAGACTTTTCTCGAAAGAATTGCGCTGTATGATGTATGGGTTTGGGGA
CGACCAGAATCCTTACACGGAGTCCGTGGACATTCTCGAAGACCTTGTCATAGAGTTCATCACTGAAATG
ACTCACAAGGCAATGTCGATTGGAAGACAAGGTCGAGTGCAAGTTGAAGATATTGTCTTCCTAATTCGAA
AGGATCCAAGGAAGTTTGCTAGAGTTAAAGACTTACTAACTATGAATGAAGAATTGAAACGGGCTAGAAA
AGCTTTTGACGAAGCCAACTATGGATCTTGACACCGTTCGTACTTCCCGAGATGTCGACGATAAAATAAA
AGATTTTATTTAGTCTCCAGAAAAAGGGGGGAATGAAAGACCCCACCTGTAGGTTTGGCAAGCTAGCTTA
AGTAACGCCATTTTGCAAGGCATGGAAAAATACATAACTGAGAATAGAGAAGTTCAGATCAAGGTCAGGA
ACAGATGGAACAGCTGAATATGGGCCAAACAGGATATCTGTGGTAAGCAGTTCCTGCCCCGGCTCAGGGC
CAAGAACAGATGGAACAGCTGAATATGGGCCAAACAGGATATCTGTGGTAAGCAGTTCCTGCCCCGGCTC
AGGGCCAAGAACAGATGGTCCCCAGATGCGGTCCAGCCCTCAGCAGTTTCTAGAGAACCATCAGATGTTT
CCAGGGTGCCCCAAGGACCTGAAATGACCCTGTGCCTTATTTGAACTAACCAATCAGTTCGCTTCTCGCT
TCTGTTCGCGCGCTTCTGCTCCCCGAGCTCAATAAAAGAGCCCACAACCCCTCACTCGGGGCGCCAGTCC
TCCGATTGACTGAGTCGCCCGGGTACCCGTGTATCCAATAAACCCTCTTGCAGTTGCATCCGACT
